Addgene plasmid #41616: pFA6a-His3MX6-PGAL1-GFP
Depositing lab: John Pringle. Depositing organization: University of North Carolina at Chapel Hill. Publication: Additional modules for versatile and economical PCR-based gene deletion and modification in Saccharomyces cerevisiae. Longtine MS, McKenzie A 3rd, Demarini DJ, Shah NG, Wach A, Brachat A, Philippsen P, Pringle JR. Yeast. 1998 Jul;14(10):953-61. 10.1002/(SICI)1097-0061(199807)14:10<953::AID-YEA293>3.0.CO;2-U PubMed 9717241.
Backbone
  Vector backbone: pFA6a
  Vector type: Yeast genomic targeting
  Selectable markers: HIS3
Growth in bacteria
  Bacterial resistance: Ampicillin, 100 μg/mL
  Growth temperature: 37°C
  Growth strain: DH5alpha
  Copy number: Unknown
Gene/Insert
  Gene/Insert name: GAL1 promoter (alt name: GAL1)
  Species: S. cerevisiae (budding yeast)
  Insert size (bp): 2651
  Entrez Gene: GAL1 (a.k.a. YBR020W)
  Tag / fusion protein: A. gossypii translation elongation factor 1a gene terminator (N terminal on insert); S. kluyveri His3 reverse orientation (N terminal on insert); A. gossypii translation elongation factor 1a gene promoter (N terminal on insert); GFP(S65T) (C terminal on insert); yeast ADH1 terminator (C terminal on insert)
  Cloning method: Restriction Enzyme; 5′ cloning site BglII (not destroyed); 3′ cloning site PacI (not destroyed)
  Sequencing primers: 5′ T7_promoter; 3′ Sp6_primer
Terms and licenses: Academic/Nonprofit Terms; Industry Terms: Not Available to Industry
How to cite: pFA6a-His3MX6-PGAL1-GFP was a gift from John Pringle (Addgene plasmid # 41616 ; http://n2t.net/addgene:41616 ; RRID:Addgene_41616)
