[The description below was written by a language model from this plasmid's Addgene catalogue record and pLannotate feature annotations shown in this document.]
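Description:
pFA6a-His3MX6-PGAL1-GFP is a yeast genomic targeting plasmid built on the pFA6a backbone. It is one of a set of modules designed for PCR-based gene deletion and modification in Saccharomyces cerevisiae. In E. coli it is maintained through a high-copy ColE1/pUC-type origin and selected with ampicillin via the β-lactamase gene. The feature table shows no yeast replication origin or centromere, consistent with use as a PCR template rather than as a replicating yeast vector. T7 and SP6 promoters flank the module and serve as sequencing primer sites. Short bom, rop and lacI fragments are backbone remnants.

The payload is a two-part cassette. The first part is the His3MX6 marker, a HIS3-type gene placed between the Ashbya gossypii TEF promoter and terminator and oriented opposite to the rest of the module. The catalogue gives its source as S. kluyveri, whereas the automated annotation matched it to the S. cerevisiae protein. This marker allows selection of histidine prototrophs in his3 strains. The second part is the galactose-inducible, Gal4-regulated GAL1 promoter driving GFP(S65T), with an ADH1 terminator lying downstream.

In typical use, the marker–PGAL1–GFP region is amplified with primers carrying homology to a chosen locus, and the product is integrated just upstream of a target open reading frame. This replaces the native promoter, so the gene is expressed under galactose control as an N-terminal GFP fusion. The result is regulated overexpression or glucose shut-off combined with fluorescence localisation. The exact amplified boundaries, and whether the ADH1 terminator is included, are not stated in the record.
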