Features (pLannotate 1.2.2; 14 found; start..end, strand, type, name):
      1..19      -  promoter       SP6 promoter: promoter for bacteriophage SP6 RNA polymerase
     82..133     -  misc_feature   bom (fragment): basis of mobility region from pBR322
    235..270     -  CDS            rop (fragment): Rop protein, which maintains plasmids at low copy number; rop
    365..469     +  promoter       AmpR promoter: bla
    470..1330    +  CDS            AmpR: β-lactamase; bla; confers resistance to ampicillin, carbenicillin, and related antibiotics
   1501..2089    +  rep_origin     ori: high-copy-number ColE1/pMB1/pBR322/pUC origin of replication
   2272..2325    +  CDS            lacI (fragment): lac repressor; lacI; The lac repressor binds to the lac operator to inhibit transcription in E. coli. This inhibition can be relieved by adding lactose or isopropyl-β-D-thiogalactopyranoside (IPTG).
   2347..2365    +  promoter       T7 promoter: promoter for bacteriophage T7 RNA polymerase
   2470..2667    -  terminator     TEF terminator: Ashbya gossypii TEF terminator
   2674..3327    -  CDS            HIS3: HIS7_YEAST - Experimental evidence at protein level: Swiss-Prot protein existence level 1. From Saccharomyces cerevisiae (strain ATCC 204508 / S288c) (Baker's yeast).
   3370..3713    -  promoter       TEF promoter: Ashbya gossypii TEF promoter
   3847..4288    +  promoter       GAL1 promoter: S. cerevisiae GAL1; inducible promoter, regulated by Gal4
   4323..5036    +  CDS            GFP: Aequoria victoria green fluorescent protein
   5057..5244    +  terminator     ADH1 terminator: S. cerevisiae ADH1; transcription terminator for the S. cerevisiae alcohol dehydrogenase 1 (ADH1) gene
>Addgene plasmid #41616 | pFA6a-His3MX6-PGAL1-GFP | depositor full sequence | sequence record 55650 | pFA6a-His3MX6-PGAL1-GFP sequence 5319 bps
TCTATAGTGTCACCTAAATCGTATGTGTATGATACATAAGGTTATGTATTAATTGTAGCCGCGTTCTAAC
GACAATATGTCCATATGGTGCACTCTCAGTACAATCTGCTCTGATGCCGCATAGTTAAGCCAGCCCCGAC
ACCCGCCAACACCCGCTGACGCGCCCTGACGGGCTTGTCTGCTCCCGGCATCCGCTTACAGACAAGCTGT
GACCGTCTCCGGGAGCTGCATGTGTCAGAGGTTTTCACCGTCATCACCGAAACGCGCGAGACGAAAGGGC
CTCGTGATACGCCTATTTTTATAGGTTAATGTCATGATAATAATGGTTTCTTAGACGTCAGGTGGCACTT
TTCGGGGAAATGTGCGCGGAACCCCTATTTGTTTATTTTTCTAAATACATTCAAATATGTATCCGCTCAT
GAGACAATAACCCTGATAAATGCTTCAATAATATTGAAAAAGGAAGAGTATGAGTATTCAACATTTCCGT
GTCGCCCTTATTCCCTTTTTTGCGGCATTTTGCCTTCCTGTTTTTGCTCACCCAGAAACGCTGGTGAAAG
TAAAAGATGCTGAAGATCAGTTGGGTGCACGAGTGGGTTACATCGAACTGGATCTCAACAGCGGTAAGAT
CCTTGAGAGTTTTCGCCCCGAAGAACGTTTTCCAATGATGAGCACTTTTAAAGTTCTGCTATGTGGCGCG
GTATTATCCCGTATTGACGCCGGGCAAGAGCAACTCGGTCGCCGCATACACTATTCTCAGAATGACTTGG
TTGAGTACTCACCAGTCACAGAAAAGCATCTTACGGATGGCATGACAGTAAGAGAATTATGCAGTGCTGC
CATAACCATGAGTGATAACACTGCGGCCAACTTACTTCTGACAACGATCGGAGGACCGAAGGAGCTAACC
GCTTTTTTGCACAACATGGGGGATCATGTAACTCGCCTTGATCGTTGGGAACCGGAGCTGAATGAAGCCA
TACCAAACGACGAGCGTGACACCACGATGCCTGTAGCAATGGCAACAACGTTGCGCAAACTATTAACTGG
CGAACTACTTACTCTAGCTTCCCGGCAACAATTAATAGACTGGATGGAGGCGGATAAAGTTGCAGGACCA
CTTCTGCGCTCGGCCCTTCCGGCTGGCTGGTTTATTGCTGATAAATCTGGAGCCGGTGAGCGTGGGTCTC
GCGGTATCATTGCAGCACTGGGGCCAGATGGTAAGCCCTCCCGTATCGTAGTTATCTACACGACGGGGAG
TCAGGCAACTATGGATGAACGAAATAGACAGATCGCTGAGATAGGTGCCTCACTGATTAAGCATTGGTAA
CTGTCAGACCAAGTTTACTCATATATACTTTAGATTGATTTAAAACTTCATTTTTAATTTAAAAGGATCT
AGGTGAAGATCCTTTTTGATAATCTCATGACCAAAATCCCTTAACGTGAGTTTTCGTTCCACTGAGCGTC
AGACCCCGTAGAAAAGATCAAAGGATCTTCTTGAGATCCTTTTTTTCTGCGCGTAATCTGCTGCTTGCAA
ACAAAAAAACCACCGCTACCAGCGGTGGTTTGTTTGCCGGATCAAGAGCTACCAACTCTTTTTCCGAAGG
TAACTGGCTTCAGCAGAGCGCAGATACCAAATACTGTCCTTCTAGTGTAGCCGTAGTTAGGCCACCACTT
CAAGAACTCTGTAGCACCGCCTACATACCTCGCTCTGCTAATCCTGTTACCAGTGGCTGCTGCCAGTGGC
GATAAGTCGTGTCTTACCGGGTTGGACTCAAGACGATAGTTACCGGATAAGGCGCAGCGGTCGGGCTGAA
CGGGGGGTTCGTGCACACAGCCCAGCTTGGAGCGAACGACCTACACCGAACTGAGATACCTACAGCGTGA
GCATTGAGAAAGCGCCACGCTTCCCGAAGGGAGAAAGGCGGACAGGTATCCGGTAAGCGGCAGGGTCGGA
ACAGGAGAGCGCACGAGGGAGCTTCCAGGGGGAAACGCCTGGTATCTTTATAGTCCTGTCGGGTTTCGCC
ACCTCTGACTTGAGCGTCGATTTTTGTGATGCTCGTCAGGGGGGCGGAGCCTATGGAAAAACGCCAGCAA
CGCGGCCTTTTTACGGTTCCTGGCCTTTTGCTGGCCTTTTGCTCACATGTTCTTTCCTGCGTTATCCCCT
GATTCTGTGGATAACCGTATTACCGCCTTTGAGTGAGCTGATACCGCTCGCCGCAGCCGAACGACCGAGC
GCAGCGAGTCAGTGAGCGAGGAAGCGGAAGAGCGCCCAATACGCAAACCGCCTCTCCCCGCGCGTTGGCC
GATTCATTAATGCAGGTTAACCTGGCTTATCGAAATTAATACGACTCACTATAGGGAGACCGGCAGATCC
GCGGCCGCATAGGCCACTAGTGGATCTGATATCATCGATGAATTCGAGCTCGTTTAAACTGGATGGCGGC
GTTAGTATCGAATCGACAGCAGTATAGCGACCAGCATTCACATACGATTGACGCATGATATTACTTTCTG
CGCACTTAACTTCGCATCTGGGCAGATGATGTCGAGGCGAAAAAAAATATAAATCACGCTAACATTTGAT
TAAAATAGAACAACTACAATATAAAAAAACTATACAAATGACAAGTTCTTGAAAACAAGAATCTTTTTAT
TGTCAGTACTTCACATCAAAACACCTTTGGTTGAGGGAACGTCATTGGTGCCATTGCTAGAAATAGCTTC
TCTTATGGCAACAGCCAAAGCCTTGAACGCACTCTCACTTCTGTGGTGATCGTTGAAACCTCTCAGACAA
TCAACATGCAAAGTAATTCTGGCCGCCTCCGCGAAACTTTCCAAAAAGTGTGGAATCATTTCAGTGGATA
AATCACCAATCATCTCTCTCTTCAATCCAAGGTCGATTACAGCAAATGGTCTATTAGATAAATCGACTAC
GGCACGTGATAGCGCCTCATCCAATGGTGCGAACCCAGTACCGAATCTTTTTACACCACGGACAGCACCC
ATTGCTTCTTTGAACGCTTGCCCTAATGCGATACCGCAATCTTCGGTAGTATGGTGATCGTCAATGTGCA
GGTCACCGATACATTCAACAATAAGAGACCAACCAGAGTGTTTTGCCAACGCATGGATCATATGATCCAA
AAAGCCAACACCTGTGTGAATATCGATGACCTGTGACTGAGTAGCTTGGGAAGCTACATCGTCATCCTTC
TTTGCAGGAAGAATCGAATCTTTTATTTGAATATAACCACCATTCAGCGAAATAGCGATTTGAATTTTAG
TTTCATTAGTGATACGGGAGATAAACGCCTTGCGCTCCTGAACAGTTTGTTTTTGCTTTTTTTGGGCTGG
TTCTGCCATGGTTGTTTATGTTCGGATGTGATGTGAGAACTGTATCCTAGCAAGATTTTAAAAGGAAGTA
TATGAAAGAAGAACCTCAGTGGCAAATCCTAACCTTTTATATTTCTCTACAGGGGCGCGGCGTGGGGACA
ATTCAACGCGTCTGTGAGGGGAGCGTTTCCCTGCTCGCAGGTCTGCAGCGAGGAGCCGTAATTTTTGCTT
CGCGCCGTGCGGCCATCAAAATGTATGGATGCAAATGATTATACATGGGGATGTATGGGCTAAATGTACG
GGCGACAGTCACATCATGCCCCTGAGCTGCGCACGTCAAGACTGTCAAGGAGGGTATTCTGGGCCTCCAT
GTCGCTGGCCGGGTGACCCGGCGGGGACGAGGCAAGCTAAACAGATCTGTAAAGAGCCCCATTATCTTAG
CCTAAAAAAACCTTCTCTTTGGAACTTTCAGTAATACGCTTAACTGCTCATTGCTATATTGAAGTACGGA
TTAGAAGCCGCCGAGCGGGTGACAGCCCTCCGAAGGAAGACTCTCCTCCGTGCGTCCTCGTCTTCACCGG
TCGCGTTCCTGAAACGCAGATGTGCCTCGCGCCGCACTGCTCCGAACAATAAAGATTCTACAATACTAGC
TTTTATGGTTATGAAGAGGAAAAATTGGCAGTAACCTGGCCCCACAAACCTTCAAATGAACGAATCAAAT
TAACAACCATAGGATGATAATGCGATTAGTTTTTTAGCCTTATTTCTGGGGTAATTAATCAGCGAAGCGA
TGATTTTTGATCTATTAACAGATATATAAATGCAAAAACTGCATAACCACTTTAACTAATACTTTCAACA
TTTTCGGTTTGTATTACTTCTTATTCAAATGTAATAAAAGTATCAACAAAAAATTGTTAATATACCTCTA
TACTTTAACGTCAAGGAGAAAAAACCCGGATCTCAAAATGTCTTTAATTAACAGTAAAGGAGAAGAACTT
TTCACTGGAGTTGTCCCAATTCTTGTTGAATTAGATGGTGATGTTAATGGGCACAAATTTTCTGTCAGTG
GAGAGGGTGAAGGTGATGCAACATACGGAAAACTTACCCTTAAATTTATTTGCACTACTGGAAAACTACC
TGTTCCATGGCCAACACTTGTCACTACTTTCACTTATGGTGTTCAATGCTTTTCAAGATACCCAGATCAT
ATGAAACGGCATGACTTTTTCAAGAGTGCCATGCCCGAAGGTTATGTACAGGAAAGAACTATATTTTTCA
AAGATGACGGGAACTACAAGACACGTGCTGAAGTCAAGTTTGAAGGTGATACCCTTGTTAATAGAATCGA
GTTAAAAGGTATTGATTTTAAAGAAGATGGAAACATTCTTGGACACAAATTGGAATACAACTATAACTCA
CACAATGTATACATCATGGCAGACAAACAAAAGAATGGAATCAAAGTTAACTTCAAAATTAGACACAACA
TTGAAGATGGAAGCGTTCAACTAGCAGACCATTATCAACAAAATACTCCAATTGGCGATGGCCCTGTCCT
TTTACCAGACAACCATTACCTGTCCACACAATCTGCCCTTTCGAAAGATCCCAACGAAAAGAGAGACCAC
ATGGTCCTTCTTGAGTTTGTAACAGCTGCTGGGATTACACATGGCATGGATGAACTATACAAATAGGGCG
CGCCACTTCTAAATAAGCGAATTTCTTATGATTTATGATTTTTATTATTAAATAAGTTATAAAAAAAATA
AGTGTATACAAATTTTAAAGTGACTCTTAGGTTTTAAAACGAAAATTCTTATTCTTGAGTAACTCTTTCC
TGTAGGTCAGGTTGCTTTCTCAGGTATAGTATGAGGTCGCTCTTATTGACCACACCTCTACCGGCAGATC
CGCTAGGGATAACAGGGTAATATAGATCCGTCGACCTGCAGCGTACGAAGCTTCAGCTGGCGGCCGCGT
