>Addgene plasmid #41616 | pFA6a-His3MX6-PGAL1-GFP | addgene partial sequence | sequence record 56533 | Sp6 5'-ATTTAGGTGACACTATAG-3'
GCTGCAGGTCGACGGATCTATATTACCCTGTTATCCCTAGCGGATCTGCCGGTAGAGGTGTGGTCAATAA
GAGCGACCTCATACTATACCTGAGAAAGCAACCTGACCTACAGGAAAGAGTTACTCAAGAATAAGAATTT
TCGTTTTAAAACCTAAGAGTCACTTTAAAATTTGTATACACTTATTTTTTTTATAACTTATTTAATAATA
AAAATCATAAATCATAAGAAATTCGCTTATTTAGAAGTGGCGCGCCCTATTTGTATAGTTCATCCATGCC
ATGTGTAATCCCAGCAGCTGTTACAAACTCAAGAAGGACCATGTGGTCTCTCTTTTCGTTGGGATCTTTC
GAAAGGGCAGATTGTGTGGACAGGTAATGGTTGTCTGGTAAAAGGACAGGGCCATCGCCAATTGGAGTAT
TTTGTTGATAATGGTCTGCTAGTTGAACGCTTCCATCTTCAATGTTGTGTCTAATTTTGAAGTTAACTTT
GATTCCATTCTTTTGTTTGTCTGCCATGATGTATACATTGTGTGAGTTATAGTTGTATTCCAATTTGTGT
CCAAGAATGTTTCCATCTTCTTTAAAATCAATACCTTTTAACTCGATTCTATTAACAAGGGTATCACCTT
CAAACTTGACTTCAGCACGTGTCTTGTAGTTCCCGTCATCTTTGAAAAATATAGTTCTTTCCTGTACATA
ACCTTCGGGCATGGCACTCTTGAAAAAGTCATGCCGTTTCATATGATCTGGGTATCTTGAAAAGCATTGA
ACACCATAAGTGAAAGTAGTGACAAGTGTTGGCCATGGAACAGGTAGTTTTCCAGTAGTGCAAATAAATT
TAAGGGTAAGTTTTCCGTATGTTGCATCACCTTCACCCTCTCCACTGACAGAAAATTTGTGCCCATTAAC
ATCACCATCTAATTCAACAAGAATTGGGACAACTCCAGTGAAAAGTTCTTCTCCTTTACTGTTAATTAAA
GACATTTTGAGATCCGGGTTTTTTCTCCTTGACGTTAAAGTATAGAGG
