>Addgene plasmid #41616 | pFA6a-His3MX6-PGAL1-GFP | addgene partial sequence | sequence record 56534 | T7 5'-TAATACGACTCACTATAGGG-3'
CACTAGTGGATCTGATATCATCGATGAATTCGAGCTCGTTTAAACTGGATGGCGGCGTTAGTATCGAATC
GACAGCAGTATAGCGACCAGCATTCACATACGATTGACGCATGATATTACTTTCTGCGCACTTAACTTCG
CATCTGGGCAGATGATGTCGAGGCGAAAAAAAATATAAATCACGCTAACATTTGATTAAAATAGAACAAC
TACAATATAAAAAAACTATACAAATGACAAGTTCTTGAAAACAAGAATCTTTTTATTGTCAGTACTTCAC
ATCAAAACACCTTTGGTTGAGGGAACGTCATTGGTGCCATTGCTAGAAATAGCTTCTCTTATGGCAACAG
CCAAAGCCTTGAACGCACTCTCACTTCTGTGGTGATCGTTGAAACCTCTCAGACAATCAACATGCAAAGT
AATTCTGGCCGCCTCCGCGAAACTTTCCAAAAAGTGTGGAATCATTTCAGTGGATAAATCACCAATCATC
TCTCTCTTCAATCCAAGGTCGATTACAGCAAATGGTCTACTAGATAAATCGACTACGGCACGTGATAGCG
CCTCATCCAATGGTGCGAACCCAGTACCGAATCTTTTTACACCACGGACAGCACCCATTGCTTCTTTGAA
CGCTTGCCCTAATGCGATACCGCAATCTTCGGTAGTATGGTGATCGTCAATGTGCAGGTCACCAATACAT
TCAACAATAAGAGACCAACCAGAGTGTTTTGCCAACGCATGGATCATATGATCCAAAAAGCCAACACCTG
TGTGAATATCGATGACCTGTGACTGAGTAGCTTGGGAAGCTACATCGTCATCCTTCTTTGCAGGAAGAAT
CGAATCTTTTATTTGAATATAACCACCATTCAGCGAAATAGCGATTTGAATTTTAGTTTCATTAGTGATA
CGGGAGATAAACGCCTTGCGCTCCTGAACAGTTTGTTTTTGCTTTTTTTGGGCTGGTTCTGCCATGGTTG
TTTATGTTCGGATGTGATGTGAGAACTG
