>Addgene plasmid #41616 | pFA6a-His3MX6-PGAL1-GFP | addgene partial sequence | sequence record 56535 | GFP-R 5'-CCATCTAATTCAACAAGAATTGGGACAAC-3'
CTTCTCCTTTACTGTTAATTAAAGACATTTTGAGATCCGGGTTTTTTCTCCTTGACGTTAAAGTATAGAG
GTATATTAACAATTTTTTGTTGATACTTTTATTACATTTGAATAAGAAGTAATACAAACCGAAAATGTTG
AAAGTATTAGTTAAAGTGGTTATGCAGTTTTTGCATTTATATATCTGTTAATAGATCAAAAATCATCGCT
TCGCTGATTAATTACCCCAGAAATAAGGCTAAAAAACTAATCGCATTATCATCCTATGGTTGTTAATTTG
ATTCGTTCATTTGAAGGTTTGTGGGGCCAGGTTACTGCCAATTTTTCCTCTTCATAACCATAAAAGCTAG
TATTGTAGAATCTTTATTGTTCGGAGCAGTGCGGCGCGAGGCACATCTGCGTTTCAGGAACGCGACCGGT
GAAGACGAGGACGCACGGAGGAGAGTCTTCCTTCGGAGGGCTGTCACCCGCTCGGCGGCTTCTAATCCGT
ACTTCAATATAGCAATGAGCAGTTAAGCGTATTACTGAAAGTTCCAAAGAGAAGGTTTTTTTAGGCTAAG
ATAATGGGGCTCTTTACAGATCTGTTTAGCTTGCCTCGTCCCCGCCGGGTCACCCGGCCAGCGACATGGA
GGCCCAGAATACCCTCCTTGACAGTCTTGACGTGCGCAGCTCAGGGGCATGATGTGACTGTCGCCCGTAC
ATTTAGCCCATACATCCCCATGTATAATCATTTGCATCCATACATTTTGATGGCCGCACGGCGCGAAGCA
AAAATTACGGCTCCTCGCTGCAGACCTGCGAGCAGGGAAACGCTCCCCTCACAGACGCGTTGAATTGTCC
CCACGCCGCGCCCCTGTAGAGAAATATAAAAGGTTAGGATTTGCCACTGAGGTTCTTCTT
